>Addgene plasmid #78512 | His10-PS-SNAPf (XSB522) | depositor full sequence | sequence record 146558 | His10-PS-SNAPf (XSB522) sequence 4236 bps
TGGCGAATGGG
[124 nt withheld, positions 12-135]
C
[91 nt withheld, positions 137-227]
A
[49 nt withheld, positions 229-277]
CCTTTGACGTTGGAGTCCACGTTCTTT
[37 nt withheld, positions 305-341]
ACCCTATCTCGGTCTATTCTTTTGATTTATAAGGGATTTTGCCGATTTCGGCCTATTGGTTAAAAAATGA
GCTGATTTAACAAAAATTTAACGCGAATTTTAACAAAATATTAACGTTTACAATTTCAGGTGGCACTTTT
CGGGGAAATGTGCGCGGAACCCCTATTTGTTTATTTTTCTAAATACATTCAAATATGTATCCGCTCATGA
GACAATAACCCTGATAAATGCTTCAATAATATTGAAAAAGGAAGAGTATGAGTATTCAACATTTCCGTGT
CGCCCTTATTCCCTTTTTTGCGGCATTTTGCCTTCCTGTTTTTGCTCACCCAGAAACGCTGGTGAAAGTA
AAAGATGCTGAAGATCAGTTGGGTGCACGAGTGGGTTACATCGAACTGGATCTCAACAGCGGTAAGATCC
TTGAGAGTTTTCGCCCCGAAGAACGTTTTCCAATGATGAGCACTTTTAAAGTTCTGCTATGTGGCGCGGT
ATTATCCCGTATTGACGCCGGGCAAGAGCAACTCGGTCGCCGCATACACTATTCTCAGAATGACTTGGTT
GAGTACTCACCAGTCACAGAAAAGCATCTTACGGATGGCATGACAGTAAGAGAATTATGCAGTGCTGCCA
TAACCATGAGTGATAACACTGCGGCCAACTTACTTCTGACAACGATCGGAGGACCGAAGGAGCTAACCGC
TTTTTTGCACAACATGGGGGATCATGTAACTCGCCTTGATCGTTGGGAACCGGAGCTGAATGAAGCCATA
CCAAACGACGAGCGTGACACCACGATGCCTGCAGCAATGGCAACAACGTTGCGCAAACTATTAACTGGCG
AACTACTTACTCTAGCTTCCCGGCAACAATTAATAGACTGGATGGAGGCGGATAAAGTTGCAGGACCACT
TCTGCGCTCGGCCCTTCCGGCTGGCTGGTTTATTGCTGATAAATCTGGAGCCGGTGAGCGTGGGTCTCGC
GGTATCATTGCAGCACTGGGGCCAGATGGTAAGCCCTCCCGTATCGTAGTTATCTACACGACGGGGAGTC
AGGCAACTATGGATGAACGAAATAGACAGATCGCTGAGATAGGTGCCTCACTGATTAAGCATTGGTAACT
GTCAGACCAAGTTTACTCATATATACTTTAGATTGATTTAAAACTTCATTTTTAATTTAAAAGGATCTAG
GTGAAGATCCTTTTTGATAATCTCATGACCAAAATCCCTTAACGTGAGTTTTCGTTCCACTGAGCGTCAG
ACCCCGTAGAAAAGATCAAAGGATCTTCTTGAGATCCTTTTTTTCTGCGCGTAATCTGCTGCTTGCAAAC
AAAAAAACCACCGCTACCAGCGGTGGTTTGTTTGCCGGATCAAGAGCTACCAACTCTTTTTCCGAAGGTA
ACTGGCTTCAGCAGAGCGCAGATACCAAATACTGTCCTTCTAGTGTAGCCGTAGTTAGGCCACCACTTCA
AGAACTCTGTAGCACCGCCTACATACCTCGCTCTGCTAATCCTGTTACCAGTGGCTGCTGCCAGTGGCGA
TAAGTCGTGTCTTACCGGGTTGGACTCAAGACGATAGTTACCGGATAAGGCGCAGCGGTCGGGCTGAACG
GGGGGTTCGTGCACACAGCCCAGCTTGGAGCGAACGACCTACACCGAACTGAGATACCTACAGCGTGAGC
TATGAGAAAGCGCCACGCTTCCCGAAGGGAGAAAGGCGGACAGGTATCCGGTAAGCGGCAGGGTCGGAAC
AGGAGAGCGCACGAGGGAGCTTCCAGGGGGAAACGCCTGGTATCTTTATAGTCCTGTCGGGTTTCGCCAC
CTCTGACTTGAGCGTCGATTTTTGTGATGCTCGTCAGGGGGGCGGAGCCTATGGAAAAACGCCAGCAACG
CGGCCTTTTTACGGTTCCTGGCCTTTTGCTGGCCTTTTGCTCACATGTTCTTTCCTGCGTTATCCCCTGA
TTCTGTGGATAACCGTATTACCGCCTTTGAGTGAGCTGATACCGCTCGCCGCAGCCGAACGACCGAGCGC
AGCGAGTCAGTGAGCGAGGAAGCGGAAGAGCGCCTGATGCGGTATTTTCTCCTTACGCATCTGTGCGGTA
TTTCACACCGCATATATGGTGCACTCTCAGTACAATCTGCTCTGATGCCGCATAGTTAAGCCAGTATACA
CTCCGCTATCGCTACGTGACTGGGTCATGGCTGCGCCCCGACACCCGCCAACACCCGCTGACGCGCCCTG
ACGGGCTTGTCTGCTCCCGGCATCCGCTTACAGACAAGCTGTGACCGTCTCCGGGAGCTGCATGTGTCAG
AGGTTTTCACCGTCATCACCGAAACGCGCGAGGCAGCTGCGGTAAAGCTCATCAGCGTGGTCGTGAAGCG
ATTCACAGATGTCTGCCTGTTCATCCGCGTCCAGCTCGTTGAGTTTCTCCAGAAGCGTTAATGTCTGGCT
TCTGATAAAGCGGGCCATGTTAAGGGCGGTTTTTTCCTGTTTGGTCACTGATGCCTCCGTGTAAGGGGGA
TTTCTGTTCATGGGGGTAATGATACCGATGAAACGAGAGAGGATGCTCACGATACGGGTTACTGATGATG
AACATGCCCGGTTACTGGAACGTTGTGAGGGTAAACAACTGGCGGTATGGATGCGGCGGGACCAGAGAAA
AATCACTCAGGGTCAATGCCAGCGCTTCGTTAATACAGATGTAGGTGTTCCACAGGGTAGCCAGCAGCAT
CCTGCGATGCAGATCCGGAACATAATGGTGCAGGGCGCTGACTTCCGCGTTTCCAGACTTTACGAAACAC
GGAAACCGAAGACCATTCATGTTGTTGCTCAGGTCGCAGACGTTTTGCAGCAGCAGTCGCTTCACGTTCG
CTCGCGTATCGGTGATTCATTCTGCTAACCAGTAAGGCAACCCCGCCAGCCTAGCCGGGTCCTCAACGAC
AGGAGCACGATCATGCGCACCCGTGGCCAGGACCCAACGCTGCCCGAGATCTCGATCCCGCGAAATTAAT
ACGACTCACTATAGGGAGACCACAACGGTTTCCCTCTAGAAATAATTTTGTTTAACTTTAAGAAGGAGAT
ATACATATGGAAGAACATCACCATCACCATCACCATCACCATCACGGTTCTCTGGAAGTTCTGTTCCAGG
GGCCCCTGGGATCCATGGACAAAGACTGCGAAATGAAGCGCACCACCCTGGATAGCCCTCTGGGCAAGCT
GGAACTGTCTGGGTGCGAACAGGGCCTGCACCGTATCATCTTCCTGGGCAAAGGAACATCTGCCGCCGAC
GCCGTGGAAGTGCCTGCCCCAGCCGCCGTGCTGGGCGGACCAGAGCCACTGATGCAGGCCACCGCCTGGC
TCAACGCCTACTTTCACCAGCCTGAGGCCATCGAGGAGTTCCCTGTGCCAGCCCTGCACCACCCAGTGTT
CCAGCAGGAGAGCTTTACCCGCCAGGTGCTGTGGAAACTGCTGAAAGTGGTGAAGTTCGGAGAGGTCATC
AGCTACAGCCACCTGGCCGCCCTGGCCGGCAATCCCGCCGCCACCGCCGCCGTGAAAACCGCCCTGAGCG
GAAATCCCGTGCCCATTCTGATCCCCTGCCACCGGGTGGTGCAGGGCGACCTGGACGTGGGGGGCTACGA
GGGCGGGCTCGCCGTGAAAGAGTGGCTGCTGGCCCACGAGGGCCACAGACTGGGCAAGCCTGGGCTGGGT
TAAGTCGACTCGAGCGGCCGCACTCGAGCACCACCACCACCACCACTGAGATCCGGCTGCTAACAAAGCC
CGAAAGGAAGCTGAGTTGGCTGCTGCCACCGCTGAGCAATAACTAGCATAACCCCTTGGGGCCTCTAAAC
GGGTCTTGAGGGGTTTTTTGCTGAAAGGAGGAACTATATCCGGAT
Features (pLannotate 1.2.2; 14 found; start..end, strand, type, name):
     12..467     +  rep_origin     f1 ori (sequence partly withheld): f1 bacteriophage origin of replication; arrow indicates direction of (+) strand synthesis
    494..598     +  promoter       AmpR promoter: bla
    599..1459    +  CDS            AmpR: β-lactamase; bla; confers resistance to ampicillin, carbenicillin, and related antibiotics
   1630..2218    +  rep_origin     ori: high-copy-number ColE1/pMB1/pBR322/pUC origin of replication
   2404..2546    -  misc_feature   bom: basis of mobility region from pBR322
   2648..2839    -  CDS            rop: Rop protein, which maintains plasmids at low copy number; rop
   2856..3236    +  CDS            YPB1_ECOLX: Protein predicted: Swiss-Prot protein existence level 4. From Escherichia coli.
   3348..3366    +  promoter       T7 promoter: promoter for bacteriophage T7 RNA polymerase
   3398..3420    +  RBS            RBS: efficient ribosome binding site from bacteriophage T7 gene 10 (Olins and Rangwala, 1989)
   3440..3463    +  CDS            8xHis: 8xHis affinity tag
   3506..4051    +  CDS            SNAP-tag®: human O6-alkylguanine-DNA-alkyltransferase variant that forms covalent bonds with benzylguanine derivatives fast-reacting variant, optimized for mammalian expression
   4080..4097    +  CDS            9xHis (fragment): 9xHis affinity tag
   4107..4156    +  CDS            SET1 (fragment): solubility-enhancement tag derived from T7 phage gene 10B
   4164..4211    +  terminator     T7 terminator: transcription terminator for bacteriophage T7 RNA polymerase
