[The description below was written by a language model from this plasmid's Addgene catalogue record and pLannotate feature annotations shown in this document.]
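Description:
His10-PS-SNAPf (XSB522) is a bacterial expression plasmid of about 4.2 kb built on the pET23a backbone for producing a histidine-tagged SNAPf protein in E. coli. It is propagated through a ColE1/pMB1-type origin and selected with ampicillin through the β-lactamase gene and its native promoter. The backbone also carries an f1 phage origin, which permits single-stranded DNA production, and the pBR322-derived bom region. The catalogue lists the plasmid as high copy. The annotation, however, also detects a rop coding sequence, an element normally associated with reduced copy number.

The expression cassette uses a T7 promoter and the strong ribosome binding site from T7 gene 10, and it ends at the T7 terminator. Transcription therefore depends on a host strain that supplies T7 RNA polymerase. The open reading frame begins with an N-terminal polyhistidine tag, which the depositor records as His10 and the automated annotation reports as an 8xHis match. According to the catalogue, a PreScission protease cleavage site follows, allowing the tag to be removed after affinity purification. That site is not separately annotated, but it would fall in the short gap between the tag and the insert. The insert is SNAPf, the fast-reacting SNAP-tag variant of human O6-alkylguanine-DNA alkyltransferase, which bonds covalently to benzylguanine derivatives and so permits site-specific labelling with dyes or other probes.

Downstream of SNAPf, the annotation picks up a short His-tag fragment and a T7 gene 10-derived fragment. The His fragment is probably the C-terminal tag of the pET23a backbone, and the record does not say whether either is translated as part of the product. The stated purpose is expression of His10-SNAPf in E. coli. The associated publication concerns phase separation of signalling molecules in T cell receptor signal transduction, but the record does not describe the protein's specific role in that work.
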