Addgene plasmid #78512: His10-PS-SNAPf (XSB522)
Purpose: Construct for expressing His10 - SNAPf in E. Coli
Depositing lab: Ron Vale. Depositing organization: University of California, San Francisco (UCSF). Publication: Phase separation of signaling molecules promotes T cell receptor signal transduction. Su X, Ditlev JA, Hui E, Xing W, Banjade S, Okrut J, King DS, Taunton J, Rosen MK, Vale RD. Science. 2016 Apr 29;352(6285):595-9. doi: 10.1126/science.aad9964. Epub 2016 Apr 7. PubMed 27056844.
Backbone
  Vector backbone: pET23a
  Total vector size (bp): 4200
  Vector type: Bacterial Expression
Growth in bacteria
  Bacterial resistance: Ampicillin, 100 μg/mL
  Growth temperature: 37°C
  Growth strain: DH5alpha
  Copy number: High Copy
Gene/Insert
  Gene/Insert name: SNAPf
  Tag / fusion protein: His10 followed by a prescission protease claevage site (N terminal on insert)
Terms and licenses: Academic/Nonprofit Terms; Industry Terms: Not Available to Industry
How to cite: His10-PS-SNAPf (XSB522) was a gift from Ron Vale (Addgene plasmid # 78512 ; http://n2t.net/addgene:78512 ; RRID:Addgene_78512)
