>Addgene plasmid #78512 | His10-PS-SNAPf (XSB522) | addgene partial sequence | sequence record 150138 | pGEX3 5'-CCGGGAGCTGCATGTGTCAGAGG-3'
TCACCGAAACGCGCGAGGCAGCTGCGGTAAAGCTCATCAGCGTGGTCGTGAAGCGATTCACAGATGTCTG
CCTGTTCATCCGCGTCCAGCTCGTTGAGTTTCTCCAGAAGCGTTAATGTCTGGCTTCTGATAAAGCGGGC
CATGTTAAGGGCGGTTTTTTCCTGTTTGGTCACTGATGCCTCCGTGTAAGGGGGATTTCTGTTCATGGGG
GTAATGATACCGATGAAACGAGAGAGGATGCTCACGATACGGGTTACTGATGATGAACATGCCCGGTTAC
TGGAACGTTGTGAGGGTAAACAACTGGCGGTATGGATGCGGCGGGACCAGAGAAAAATCACTCAGGGTCA
ATGCCAGCGCTTCGTTAATACAGATGTAGGTGTTCCACAGGGTAGCCAGCAGCATCCTGCGATGCAGATC
CGGAACATAATGGTGCAGGGCGCTGACTTCCGCGTTTCCAGACTTTACGAAACACGGAAACCGAAGACCA
TTCATGTTGTTGCTCAGGTCGCAGACGTTTTGCAGCAGCAGTCGCTTCACGTTCGCTCGCGTATCGGTGA
TTCATTCTGCTAACCAGTAAGGCAACCCCGCCAGCCTAGCCGGGTCCTCAACGACAGGAGCACGATCATG
CGCACCCGTGGCCAGGACCCAACGCTGCCCGAGATCTCGATCCCGCGAAATTAATACGACTCACTATAGG
GAGACCACAACGGTTTCCCTCTAGAAATAATTTTGTTTAACTTTAAGAAGGAGATATACATATGGAAGAA
CATCACCATCACCATCACCATCACCATCACGGTTCTCTGGAAGTTCTGTTCCAGGGGCCCCTGGGATCCA
TGGACAAAGACTGCGAAATGAAGCGCACCACCCTGGATAGCCCTCTGGGCAAGCTGGAACTGTCTGGGTG
CGAACAGGGCCTGCACCGTATCATCTTCCTGGGCAAAGGAACATCTGCCGCCGA
