>Addgene plasmid #78512 | His10-PS-SNAPf (XSB522) | addgene partial sequence | sequence record 150150 | F1ori-R 5'-AGGGAAGAAAGCGAAAGGAG-3'
GGGCGCGTCCCATTCGCCAATCCGGATATAGTTCCTCCTTTCAGCAAAAAACCCCTCAAGACCCGTTTAG
AGGCCCCAAGGGGTTATGCTAGTTATTGCTCAGCGGTGGCAGCAGCCAACTCAGCTTCCTTTCGGGCTTT
GTTAGCAGCCGGATCTCAGTGGTGGTGGTGGTGGTGCTCGAGTGCGGCCGCTCGAGTCGACTTAACCCAG
CCCAGGCTTGCCCAGTCTGTGGCCCTCGTGGGCCAGCAGCCACTCTTTCACGGCGAGCCCGCCCTCGTAG
CCCCCCACGTCCAGGTCGCCCTG
