>Addgene plasmid #78512 | His10-PS-SNAPf (XSB522) | addgene partial sequence | sequence record 151212 | T7 5'-TAATACGACTCACTATAGGG-3'
TTTCCCTCTAGAAATAATTTTGTTTAACTTTAAGAAGGAGATATACATATGGAAGAACATCACCATCACC
ATCACCATCACCATCACGGTTCTCTGGAAGTTCTGTTCCAGGGGCCCCTGGGATCCATGGACAAAGACTG
CGAAATGAAGCGCACCACCCTGGATAGCCCTCTGGGCAAGCTGGAACTGTCTGGGTGCGAACAGGGCCTG
CACCGTATCATCTTCCTGGGCAAAGGAACATCTGCCGCCGACGCCGTGGAAGTGCCTGCCCCAGCCGCCG
TGCTGGGCGGACCAGAGCCACTGATGCAGGCCACCGCCTGGCTCAACGCCTACTTTCACCAGCCTGAGGC
CATCGAGGAGTTCCCTGTGCCAGCCCTGCACCACCCAGTGTTCCAGCAGGAGAGCTTTACCCGCCAGGTG
CTGTGGAAACTGCTGAAAGTGGTGAAGTTCGGAGAGGTCATCAGCTACAGCCACCTGGCCGCCCTGGCCG
GCAATCCCGCCGCCACCGCCGCCGTGAAAACCGCCCTGAGCGGAAATCCCGTGCCCATTCTGATCCCCTG
CCACCGGGTGGTGCAGGGCGACCTGGACGTGGGGGGCTACGAGGGCGGGCTCGCCGTGAAAGAGTGGCTG
CTGGCCCACGAGGGCCACAGACTGGGCAAGCCTGGGCTGGGTTAAGTCGACTCGAGCGGCCGCACTCGAG
CACCACCACCACCACCACTGAGATCCGGCTGCTAACAAAGCCCGAAAGGAAGCTGAGTTGGCTGCTGCCA
CCGCTGAGCAATAACTAGCATAACCCCTTGGGGCCTCTAAACGGGTCTTGAGGGGTTTTTTGCTGAAAGG
AGGAACTATATCCGGATTGGCGAATGGG
[124 nt withheld, positions 869-992]
CGCCGGCTTT
